>Addgene plasmid #238226 | pBR25 CFAP36-3C-mStayGold-2Strep crBSDr (C. reinhardtii) | addgene full sequence | sequence record 472772 | Addgene NGS Result
TTGAGATCCTTTTTTTCTGCGCGTAATCTGCTGCTTGCAAACAAAAAAACCACCGCTACCAGCGGTGGTT
TGTTTGCCGGATCAAGAGCTACCAACTCTTTTTCCGAAGGTAACTGGCTTCAGCAGAGCGCAGATACCAA
ATACTGTTCTTCTAGTGTAGCCGTAGTTAGGCCACCACTTCAAGAACTCTGTAGCACCGCCTACATACCT
CGCTCTGCTAATCCTGTTACCAGTGGCTGCTGCCAGTGGCGATAAGTCGTGTCTTACCGGGTTGGACTCA
AGACGATAGTTACCGGATAAGGCGCAGCGGTCGGGCTGAACGGGGGGTTCGTGCACACAGCCCAGCTTGG
AGCGAACGACCTACACCGAACTGAGATACCTACAGCGTGAGCTATGAGAAAGCGCCACGCTTCCCGAAGG
GAGAAAGGCGGACAGGTATCCGGTAAGCGGCAGGGTCGGAACAGGAGAGCGCACGAGGGAGCTTCCAGGG
GGAAACGCCTGGTATCTTTATAGTCCTGTCGGGTTTCGCCACCTCTGACTTGAGCGTCGATTTTTGTGAT
GCTCGTCAGGGGGGCGGAGCCTATGGAAAAACGCCAGCAACGCGGCCTTTTTACGGTTCCTGGCCTTTTG
CTGGCCTTTTGCTCACATGTTCTTTCCTGCGTTATCCCCTGATTCTGTGGATAACCGTATTACCGCCTTT
GAGTGAGCTGATACCGCTCGCCGCAGCCGAACGACCGAGCGCAGCGAGTCAGTGAGCGAGGAAGCGGAAG
AGCGCCCAATACGCAAACCGCCTCTCCCCGCGCGTTGGCCGATTCATTAATGCAGCTGGCACGACAGGTT
TCCCGACTGGAAAGCGGGCAGTGAGCGCAACGCAATTAATGTGAGTTAGCTCACTCATTAGGCACCCCAG
GCTTTACACTTTATGCTTCCGGCTCGTATGTTGTGTGGAATTGTGAGCGGATAACAATTTCACACAGGAA
ACAGCTATGACCATGATTACGCCAAGCGCGCAATTAACCCTCACTAAAGGGAACAAAAGCTGGGCTCTTC
TCAAGCGCGCTGCGCTGCGTGAGGCCCTGGCGCAGAAGATGAAGCAAAACATCATGGGAGCAAACGGTGG
CCTGGAAGTTCTGTTCCAGGGGCCCGGCGGCGGTGCCAGCACCCCCTTCAAGTTCCAGCTGAAGGGCACC
ATCAACGGCAAGAGCTTCACCGTGGAGGGCGAGGGCGAGGGCAACAGCCACGAGGGCAGCCACAAGGGCA
AGTACGTGTGCACCAGCGGCAAGCTGCCCATGAGCTGGGCCGCCCTGGGCACCAGCTTCGGCTACGGCAT
GAAGTACTACACCAAGTACCCCAGCGGCCTGAAGAACTGGTTCCACGAGGTGATGCCCGAGGGCTTCACC
TACGACAGACACATCCAGTACAAGGGCGACGGCAGCATCCACGCCAAGCACCAGCACTTCATGAAGAACG
GCACCTACCACAACATCGTGGAGTTCACCGGCCAGGACTTCAAGGAGAACAGCCCCGTGCTGACCGGCGA
CATGAACGTGAGCCTGCCCAACGACGTGCAGCACATCCCCAGAGACGACGGCGTGGAGTGCCCCGTGACC
CTGCTGTACCCCCTGCTGAGCGACAAGAGCAAGTGCGTGGAGGCCCACCAGAACACCATCTGCAAGCCCC
TGCACAACCAGCCCGCCCCCGACGTGCCCTACCACTGGATCAGAAAGCAGTACACCCAGAGCAAGGACGA
CACCGAGGAGAGAGACCACATCTGCCAGAGCGAGACCCTGGAGGCCCACCTGGGTTCTGGTTCTTGGAGT
CATCCACAGTTCGAGAAGGGCGGGGGCTCCGGAGGTGGATCAGGAGGTTCCGCCTGGTCACACCCTCAAT
TCGAGAAGGGTGAATGAGGAGCTGGGAGCATCGAGAGCACGGGCGGGGGTGCGCGGGGGCAGAGCGAGAT
GCTGACGTTGCCAGAGGTCCGGTTTGGCAGGTGGTGACTGATGTGAGGGGTGAGCGCAGGTGGTGCCGCT
GGACCGAAATATTGTAGAGGAGGCATGCAGGCGAGCGATTGCAGTGTGCGGACGTGAAGTGCAATAGGTG
CTGCAGGTGTTTTGGGTTGCCGTGATTCGCGATAGCAGGACTGAGTTTGTGCAGAGGTGGTTTGCAAGCG
AAATGGGTTTGGCTTATTATTGGCTTGTGCCTTCCGGCGTTGTTCTGGCGACCTTTGCCAAAGTGCCTTT
GGCCAGTGCCATGCCGCGCGCATGTGTAGTCATCTTCAACGGGCATTGTCATGGCATTGTCACTCAGCTA
ATGGTATGTCAAACACCGCTGAGTAGTTCGAGGAGAAGAGGATGTCAAACGCCGCTGAGTATGCACGCCC
CAGCCTCGGGCGCACAGTGTCACAATCAGCACTACGCTGCAGCTCTTAGTACTGAGGGTACCCTTTCTTG
CGCTATGACACTTCCGATCCCATCAAGCTTGCATGCCGGGCGCGCCAGAAGGAGCGCAGCCAAACCAGGA
TGATGTTTGATGGGGTATTTGAGCACTTGCAACCCTTATCCGGAAGCCCCCTGGCCCACAAAGGCTAGGC
GCCAATGCAAGCAGTTCGCATGCAGCCCCTGGAGCGGTGCCCTCCTGATAAACCGGCCAGGGGGCCTATG
TTCTTTACTTTTTTACAAGAGAAGTCACTCAACATCTTAAAATGGCCAGGTGAGTCGACGAGCAAGCCCG
GCGGATCAGGCAGCGTGCTTGCAGATTTGACTTGCAACGCCCGCATTGTGTCGACGAAGGCTTTTGGCTC
CTCTGTCGCTGTCTCAAGCAGCATCTAACCCTGCGTCGCCGTTTCCATTTGCAGCTCGAGCGACGTCATG
GCCATGAAAACCTTCAACATCAGCCAGCAGGACCTGGAGCTGGTGGAGGTGGCCACCGAGAAGATCACCA
TGCTGTACGAGGACAACAAGCACCACGTGGGCGCCGCCATCCGCACCAAGACCGGCGAGATCATCAGCGC
CGTGCACATCGAGGCCTACATCGGCCGCGTGACCGTGTGCGCCGAGGCCATCGCCATCGGCAGCGCCGTG
AGCAACGGCCAGAAGGACTTCGACACCATCGTGGCCGTGCGCCACCCCTACAGCGACGAGGTGGACCGCA
GCATCCGCGTGGTGAGCCCCTGCGGCATGTGCCGCGAGCTGATCAGCGACTACGCCCCCGACTGCTTCGT
GCTGATCGAGATGAACGGCAAGCTGGTCAAGACCACCATCGAGGAGCTGATCCCCCTGAAGTACACCCGC
AACTAAGCTTTGAGACCATCCCCGCTCCGTGTAAATGGAGGCGCTCGTTGATCTGAGCCTTGCCCCCTGA
CGAACGGCGGTGGATGGAAGATACTGCTCTCAAGTGCTGAAGCGGTAGCTTAGCTCCCCGTTTCGTGCTG
ATCAGTCTTTTTCAACACGTAAAAAGCGGAGGAGTTTTGCAATTTTGTTGGTTGTAACGATCCTCCGTTG
ATTTTGGCCTCTTTCTCCATGGGCGGGCTGGGCGTATTTGAAGCGGGTACTCATGGGAGCAAACTGAGGA
GCTGGGAGCATCGAGAGCACGGGCGGGGGTGAAGAGCCAAACGAGCACTTATACATACGCGACTATTCTG
CCGCTATACATAACCACTCAGGAGCTCTATGTGACAATGCTTCCGTGACGCCGCGAGGTACTTGGGTCGA
TATCAAAGTGCATCACTTCTTCCCGTATGCCCAACTTTGTATAGAGAGCCACTGCGGGATCGTCACCGTA
ATCTGCTTGCACGTAGTTCGCCCTATAGTGAGTCGTATTACGCGCGCTCACTGGCCGTCGTTTTACAACG
TCGTGACTGGGAAAACCCTGGCGTTACCCAACTTAATCGCCTTGCAGCACATCCCCCTTTCGCCAGCTGG
CGTAATAGCGAAGAGGCCCGCACCGATCGCCCTTCCCAACAGTTGCGCAGCCTGAATGGCGAATGGG
[124 nt withheld, positions 3988-4111]
C
[91 nt withheld, positions 4113-4203]
A
[49 nt withheld, positions 4205-4253]
CCTTTGACGTTGGAGTCCACGTTCTTT
[37 nt withheld, positions 4281-4317]
ACCCTATCTCGGTCTATTCTTTTGATTTATAAGGGATTTTGCCGATTTCGGCCTATTGGTTAAAAAATGA
GCTGATTTAACAAAAATTTAACGCGAATTTTAACAAAATATTAACGCTTACAATTTAGGTGGCACTTTTC
GGGGAAATGTGCGCGGAACCCCTATTTGTTTATTTTTCTAAATACATTCAAATATGTATCCGCTCATGAG
ACAATAACCCTGATAAATGCTTCAATAATATTGAAAAAGGAAGAGTATGAGTATTCAACATTTCCGTGTC
GCCCTTATTCCCTTTTTTGCGGCATTTTGCCTTCCTGTTTTTGCTCACCCAGAAACGCTGGTGAAAGTAA
AAGATGCTGAAGATCAGTTGGGTGCACGAGTGGGTTACATCGAACTGGATCTCAACAGCGGTAAGATCCT
TGAGAGTTTTCGCCCCGAAGAACGTTTTCCAATGATGAGCACTTTTAAAGTTCTGCTATGTGGCGCGGTA
TTATCCCGTATTGACGCCGGGCAAGAGCAACTCGGTCGCCGCATACACTATTCTCAGAATGACTTGGTTG
AGTACTCACCAGTCACAGAAAAGCATCTTACGGATGGCATGACAGTAAGAGAATTATGCAGTGCTGCCAT
AACCATGAGTGATAACACTGCGGCCAACTTACTTCTGACAACGATCGGAGGACCGAAGGAGCTAACCGCT
TTTTTGCACAACATGGGGGATCATGTAACTCGCCTTGATCGTTGGGAACCGGAGCTGAATGAAGCCATAC
CAAACGACGAGCGTGACACCACGATGCCTGTAGCAATGGCAACAACGTTGCGCAAACTATTAACTGGCGA
ACTACTTACTCTAGCTTCCCGGCAACAATTAATAGACTGGATGGAGGCGGATAAAGTTGCAGGACCACTT
CTGCGCTCGGCCCTTCCGGCTGGCTGGTTTATTGCTGATAAATCTGGAGCCGGTGAGCGTGGGTCTCGCG
GTATCATTGCAGCACTGGGGCCAGATGGTAAGCCCTCCCGTATCGTAGTTATCTACACGACGGGGAGTCA
GGCAACTATGGATGAACGAAATAGACAGATCGCTGAGATAGGTGCCTCACTGATTAAGCATTGGTAACTG
TCAGACCAAGTTTACTCATATATACTTTAGATTGATTTAAAACTTCATTTTTAATTTAAAAGGATCTAGG
TGAAGATCCTTTTTGATAATCTCATGACCAAAATCCCTTAACGTGAGTTTTCGTTCCACTGAGCGTCAGA
CCCCGTAGAAAAGATCAAAGGATCTTC
Features (pLannotate 1.2.2; 15 found; start..end, strand, type, name):
      1..589     +  rep_origin     ori: high-copy-number ColE1/pMB1/pBR322/pUC origin of replication
    772..864     +  CDS            lacI (fragment): lac repressor; lacI; The lac repressor binds to the lac operator to inhibit transcription in E. coli. This inhibition can be relieved by adding lactose or isopropyl-β-D-thiogalactopyranoside (IPTG).
    877..898     +  protein_bind   CAP binding site: CAP binding activates transcription in the presence of cAMP. E. coli catabolite activator protein
    913..943     +  promoter       lac promoter: promoter for the E. coli lac operon
    951..967     +  protein_bind   lac operator: The lac repressor binds to the lac operator to inhibit transcription in E. coli. This inhibition can be relieved by adding lactose or isopropyl-β-D-thiogalactopyranoside (IPTG). lac repressor encoded by lacI
   1012..1030    +  promoter       T3 promoter: promoter for bacteriophage T3 RNA polymerase
   1206..1226    +  CDS            hKO (fragment): humanized Kusabira-Orange fluorescent protein mammalian codon-optimized
   1267..1289    +  CDS            YPet (fragment): yellow fluorescent protein optimized for FRET with CyPet (Nguyen and Daugherty, 2005) mammalian codon-optimized
   2874..3293    +  CDS            bsr: BSR_BACCE - Experimental evidence at protein level: Swiss-Prot protein existence level 1. Catalyzes the deamination of the cytosine moiety of the antibiotics blasticidin S, cytomycin and acetylblasticidin S. From Bacillus cereus.
   3697..3796    -  CDS            GmR (fragment): gentamycin acetyltransferase; aacC1; confers resistance to gentamycin
   3802..3820    -  promoter       T7 promoter: promoter for bacteriophage T7 RNA polymerase
   3828..3983    +  CDS            lacZα (fragment): LacZα fragment of β-galactosidase; lacZ fragment
   3988..4416    +  rep_origin     f1 ori (sequence partly withheld): f1 bacteriophage origin of replication; arrow indicates direction of (+) strand synthesis
   4469..4573    +  promoter       AmpR promoter: bla
   4574..5434    +  CDS            AmpR: β-lactamase; bla; confers resistance to ampicillin, carbenicillin, and related antibiotics
