[The description below was written by a language model from this plasmid's Addgene catalogue record and pLannotate feature annotations shown in this document.]
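Description:
pBR25 CFAP36-3C-mStayGold-2Strep crBSDr is a 5.6 kb CRISPR donor plasmid for modifying the endogenous CFAP36 locus (Cre09.g395250) of the green alga Chlamydomonas reinhardtii. It carries no nuclease or guide RNA in the annotated features. Instead, it supplies the template DNA that is integrated at a CRISPR-induced break so that CFAP36 acquires a C-terminal tag and a blasticidin resistance marker is inserted alongside it. The backbone has the layout of a standard cloning phagemid. It has a high-copy ColE1/pUC origin for propagation in E. coli, an AmpR (β-lactamase) gene with its own promoter for ampicillin selection, and an f1 origin. Remnants of the lac promoter/operator and lacZα region, together with T3 and T7 promoters, flank the insert.

According to the catalogue fields, the tag consists of a 3C protease cleavage site, the green fluorescent protein mStayGold and a tandem Strep tag. This combination allows live imaging of the tagged protein, affinity purification on Strep-binding resin, and release of the native protein by protease cleavage. The automated annotation does not recognise mStayGold or the CFAP36-derived sequence. It reports only very short matches to hKO and YPet in that region, which are probably spurious or partial similarity hits, as is the short GmR fragment. It does identify a full bsr coding sequence, the Bacillus cereus blasticidin S deaminase, which corresponds to the "crBSDr" marker used to select algal transformants. The promoter and terminator driving bsr, and the extent of any homology arms, are not stated in the record. The construct is suited to localisation and biochemical studies of this cilia-associated protein expressed from its native locus.
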