Addgene plasmid #238226: pBR25 CFAP36-3C-mStayGold-2Strep crBSDr (C. reinhardtii)
Purpose: CRISPR donor plasmid for C-terminal tagging of CFAP36 and insertion of Blasticidin resistance (C. reinhardtii)
Depositing lab: Alan Brown. Depositing organization: Harvard Medical School. Publication: A conserved mechanism for the retrieval of polyubiquitinated proteins from cilia. Lange SM, Bennett JA, Eisert RJ, Brown A. Cell. 2025 Nov 13;188(23):6492-6508.e18. doi: 10.1016/j.cell.2025.07.043. Epub 2025 Aug 20. PubMed 40840444.
Backbone
  Vector backbone: pBR25
  Vector type: CRISPR ; Donor
  Selectable markers: Blasticidin
Growth in bacteria
  Bacterial resistance: Ampicillin, 100 μg/mL
  Growth temperature: 37°C
  Growth strain: DH5alpha
  Copy number: Unknown
Gene/Insert
  Gene/Insert name: CFAP36
  Species: C. reinhardtii
  GenBank ID: Cre09.g395250_4532
  Tag / fusion protein: -3C-mStayGold-2Strep (C terminal on insert)
Terms and licenses: Academic/Nonprofit Terms; Industry Terms: Not Available to Industry
How to cite: pBR25 CFAP36-3C-mStayGold-2Strep crBSDr (C. reinhardtii) was a gift from Alan Brown (Addgene plasmid # 238226 ; http://n2t.net/addgene:238226 ; RRID:Addgene_238226)
